>Addgene plasmid #206007 | pSAD-dG-F3-H2B-mCherry | addgene full sequence | sequence record 413013 | Addgene NGS Result
GACGGATCGGGAGATCTCCCGATCCCCTATGGTGCACTCTCAGTACAATCTGCTCTGATGCCGCATAGTT
AAGCCAGTATCTGCTCCCTGCTTGTGTGTTGGAGGTCGCTGAGTAGTGCGCGAGCAAAATTTAAGCTACA
ACAAGGCAAGGCTTGACCGACAATTGCATGAAGAATCTGCTTAGGGTTAGGCGTTTTGCGCTGCTTCGCG
ATGTACGGGCCAGATATACGCGTTGACATTGATTATTGACTAGTTATTAATAGTAATCAATTACGGGGTC
ATTAGTTCATAGCCCATATATGGAGTTCCGCGTTACATAACTTACGGTAAATGGCCCGCCTGGCTGACCG
CCCAACGACCCCCGCCCATTGACGTCAATAATGACGTATGTTCCCATAGTAACGCCAATAGGGACTTTCC
ATTGACGTCAATGGGTGGAGTATTTACGGTAAACTGCCCACTTGGCAGTACATCAAGTGTATCATATGCC
AAGTACGCCCCCTATTGACGTCAATGACGGTAAATGGCCCGCCTGGCATTATGCCCAGTACATGACCTTA
TGGGACTTTCCTACTTGGCAGTACATCTACGTATTAGTCATCGCTATTACCATGGTGATGCGGTTTTGGC
AGTACATCAATGGGCGTGGATAGCGGTTTGACTCACGGGGATTTCCAAGTCTCCACCCCATTGACGTCAA
TGGGAGTTTGTTTTGGCACCAAAATCAACGGGACTTTCCAAAATGTCGTAACAACTCCGCCCCATTGACG
CAAATGGGCGGTAGGCGTGTACGGTGGGAGGTCTATATAAGCAGAGCTCTCTGGCTAACTAGAGAACCCA
CTGCTTACTGGCTTATCGAAATTAATACGACTCACTATAGGGAGACCCAAGCTGGCTAGATTAAGCGTCT
GATGAGTCCGTGAGGACGAAACCCGGAGTCCCGGGTCACGCTTAACAACCAGATCAAAGAAAAAACAGAC
ATTGTCAATTGCAAAGCAAAAATGTAACACCCCTACAATGGATGCCGACAAGATTGTATTCAAAGTCAAT
AATCAGGTGGTCTCTTTGAAGCCTGAGATTATCGTGGATCAATATGAGTACAAGTACCCTGCCATCAAAG
ATTTGAAAAAGCCCTGTATAACCCTAGGAAAGGCTCCCGATTTAAATAAAGCATACAAGTCAGTTTTGTC
AGGCATGAGCGCCGCCAAACTTAATCCTGACGATGTATGTTCCTATTTGGCAGCGGCAATGCAGTTTTTT
GAGGGGACATGTCCGGAAGACTGGACCAGCTATGGAATTGTGATTGCACGAAAAGGAGATAAGATCACCC
CAGGTTCTCTGGTGGAGATAAAACGTACTGATGTAGAAGGGAATTGGGCTCTGACAGGAGGCATGGAACT
GACAAGAGACCCCACTGTCCCTGAGCATGCGTCCTTAGTCGGTCTTCTCTTGAGTCTGTATAGGTTGAGC
AAAATATCCGGGCAAAACACTGGTAACTATAAGACAAACATTGCAGACAGGATAGAGCAGATTTTTGAGA
CAGCCCCTTTTGTTAAAATCGTGGAACACCATACTCTAATGACAACTCACAAAATGTGTGCTAATTGGAG
TACTATACCAAACTTCAGATTTTTGGCCGGAACCTATGACATGTTTTTCTCCCGGATTGAGCATCTATAT
TCAGCAATCAGAGTGGGCACAGTTGTCACTGCTTATGAAGACTGTTCAGGACTGGTATCATTTACTGGGT
TCATAAAACAAATCAATCTCACCGCTAGAGAGGCAATACTATATTTCTTCCACAAGAACTTTGAGGAAGA
GATAAGAAGAATGTTTGAGCCAGGGCAGGAGACAGCTGTTCCTCACTCTTATTTCATCCACTTCCGTTCA
CTAGGCTTGAGTGGGAAATCTCCTTATTCATCAAATGCTGTTGGTCACGTGTTCAATCTCATTCACTTTG
TAGGATGCTATATGGGTCAAGTCAGATCCCTAAATGCAACGGTTATTGCTGCATGTGCTCCTCATGAAAT
GTCTGTTCTAGGGGGCTATCTGGGAGAGGAATTCTTCGGGAAAGGGACATTTGAAAGAAGATTCTTCAGA
GATGAGAAAGAACTTCAAGAATACGAGGCGGCTGAACTGACAAAGACTGACGTAGCACTGGCAGATGATG
GAACTGTCAACTCTGACGACGAGGACTACTTTTCAGGTGAAACCAGAAGTCCGGAGGCTGTTTATACTCG
AATCATGATGAATGGAGGTCGACTAAAGAGATCTCACATACGGAGATATGTCTCAGTCAGTTCCAATCAT
CAAGCCCGTCCAAACTCATTCGCCGAGTTTCTAAACAAGACATATTCGAGTGACTCATAAGAAGTTGAAT
AACAAAATGCCGGAAATCTACGGATTGTGTATATCCATCATGAAAAAAACTAACACCCCTCCTTTCGAAC
CATCCCAAACATGAGCAAGATCTTTGTCAATCCTAGTGCTATTAGAGCCGGTCTGGCCGATCTTGAGATG
GCTGAAGAAACTGTTGATCTGATCAATAGAAATATCGAAGACAATCAGGCTCATCTCCAAGGGGAACCCA
TAGAGGTGGACAATCTCCCTGAGGATATGGGGCGACTTCACCTGGATGATGGAAAATCGCCCAACCATGG
TGAGATAGCCAAGGTGGGAGAAGGCAAGTATCGAGAGGACTTTCAGATGGATGAAGGAGAGGATCCTAGC
TTCCTGTTCCAGTCATACCTGGAAAATGTTGGAGTCCAAATAGTCAGACAAATGAGGTCAGGAGAGAGAT
TTCTCAAGATATGGTCACAGACCGTAGAAGAGATTATATCCTATGTCGCGGTCAACTTTCCCAACCCTCC
AGGAAAGTCTTCAGAGGATAAATCAACCCAGACTACTGGCCGAGAGCTCAAGAAGGAGACAACACCCACT
CCTTCTCAGAGAGAAAGCCAATCATCGAAAGCCAGGATGGCGGCTCAAATTGCTTCTGGCCCTCCAGCCC
TTGAATGGTCGGCTACCAATGAAGAGGATGATCTATCAGTGGAGGCTGAGATCGCTCACCAGATTGCAGA
AAGTTTCTCCAAAAAATATAAGTTTCCCTCTCGATCCTCAGGGATACTCTTGTATAATTTTGAGCAATTG
AAAATGAACCTTGATGATATAGTTAAAGAGGCAAAAAATGTACCAGGTGTGACCCGTTTAGCCCATGACG
GGTCCAAACTCCCCCTAAGATGTGTACTGGGATGGGTCGCTTTGGCCAACTCTAAGAAATTCCAGTTGTT
AGTCGAATCCGACAAGCTGAGTAAAATCATGCAAGATGACTTGAATCGCTATACATCTTGCTAACCGAAC
CTCTCCCCTCAGTCCCTCTAGACAATAAAATCCGAGATGTCCCAAAGTCAACATGAAAAAAACAGGCAAC
ACCACTGATAAATCGATGAACCTCCTACGTAAGATAGTGAAAAACCGCAGGGACGAGGACACTCAAAAAT
CCTCTCCCGCGTCAGCCCCTCTGGATGACGATGACTTGTGGCTTCCACCCCCTGAATACGTCCCGCTGAA
AGAACTTACAGGCAAGAAGAACATGAGGAACTTTTGTATCAACGGAAGGGTTAAAGTGTGTAGCCCGAAT
GGTTACTCGTTCAGGATCCTGCGGCACATTCTGAAATCATTCGACGAGATATATTCTGGGAATCATAGGA
TGATCGGGTTAGTCAAAGTGGTTATTGGACTGGCTTTGTCAGGATCTCCAGTCCCTGAGGGCCTGAACTG
GGTATACAAATTGAGGAGAACCTTTATCTTCCAGTGGGCTGATTCCAGGGGCCCTCTTGAAGGGGAGGAG
TTGGAATACTCTCAGGAGATCACTTGGGATGATGATACTGAGTTCGTCGGATTGCAAATAAGAGTGATTG
CAAAACAGTGTCATATCCAGGGCAGAGTCTGGTGTATCAACATGAACCCGAGAGCATGTCAACTATGGTC
TGACATGTCTCTTCAGACACAAAGGTCCGAAGAGGACAAAGATTCCTCTCTGCTTCTAGAATAACGTACG
TCAGATTATATCCCGCAAATTTATCACTTGTTTACCTCTGGAGGAGAGAACATATGGGCTCAACTCCAAC
CCTTGGGAGCAATATAACAAAAAACATGTTATGGTGCCATTAAACCGCTGCATTTCATCAAAGTCAAGTT
GATTACCTTTACATTTTGATCCTCTTGGATGTGAAAAAAACTATTAACATCCCTCAAAGGACCTGCAGGG
CCGCCACCATGCCAGAGCCAGCGAAGTCTGCTCCCGCCCCGAAAAAGGGCTCCAAGAAGGCGGTGACTAA
GGCGCAGAAGAAAGGCGGCAAGAAGCGCAAGCGCAGCCGCAAGGAGAGCTATTCCATCTATGTGTACAAG
GTTCTGAAGCAGGTCCACCCTGACACCGGCATTTCGTCCAAGGCCATGGGCATCATGAATTCGTTTGTGA
ACGACATTTTCGAGCGCATCGCAGGTGAGGCTTCCCGCCTGGCGCATTACAACAAGCGCTCGACCATCAC
CTCCAGGGAGATCCAGACGGCCGTGCGCCTGCTGCTGCCTGGGGAGTTGGCCAAGCACGCCGTGTCCGAG
GGTACTAAGGCCATCACCAAGTACACCAGCGCTAAGGATCACGGTCACGGTACTGGTTCTACTGGTTCTG
GTTCTTCTCCGGTCGCCACCATGGTGAGCAAGGGCGAGGAGGATAACATGGCCATCATCAAGGAGTTCAT
GCGCTTCAAGGTGCACATGGAGGGCTCCGTGAACGGCCACGAGTTCGAGATCGAGGGCGAGGGCGAGGGC
CGCCCCTACGAGGGCACCCAGACCGCCAAGCTGAAGGTGACCAAGGGTGGCCCCCTGCCCTTCGCCTGGG
ACATCCTGTCCCCTCAGTTCATGTACGGCTCCAAGGCCTACGTGAAGCACCCCGCCGACATCCCCGACTA
CTTGAAGCTGTCCTTCCCCGAGGGCTTCAAGTGGGAGCGCGTGATGAACTTCGAGGACGGCGGCGTGGTG
ACCGTGACCCAGGACTCCTCCCTGCAGGACGGCGAGTTCATCTACAAGGTGAAGCTGCGCGGCACCAACT
TCCCCTCCGACGGCCCCGTAATGCAGAAGAAGACCATGGGCTGGGAGGCCTCCTCCGAGCGGATGTACCC
CGAGGACGGCGCCCTGAAGGGCGAGATCAAGCAGAGGCTGAAGCTGAAGGACGGCGGCCACTACGACGCT
GAGGTCAAGACCACCTACAAGGCCAAGAAGCCCGTGCAGCTGCCCGGCGCCTACAACGTCAACATCAAGT
TGGACATCACCTCCCACAACGAGGACTACACCATCGTGGAACAGTACGAACGCGCCGAGGGCCGCCACTC
CACCGGCGGCATGGACGAGCTGTACAAGTAAGCTAGCATGAAAAAAACTAACACCCCTCCTTAATTAATA
CGGCGCGCCTACCCGCGGTAGCTTTTCAGTCGAGAAAAAAACATTAGATCAGAAGAACAACTGGCAACAC
TTCTCAACCTGAGACTTACTTCAAGATGCTCGATCCTGGAGAGGTCTATGATGACCCTATTGACCCAATC
GAGTTAGAGGCTGAACCCAGAGGAACCCCCATTGTCCCCAACATCTTGAGGAACTCTGACTACAATCTCA
ACTCTCCTTTGATAGAAGATCCTGCTAGACTAATGTTAGAATGGTTAAAAACAGGGAATAGACCTTATCG
GATGACTCTAACAGACAATTGCTCCAGGTCTTTCAGAGTTTTGAAAGATTATTTCAAGAAGGTAGATTTG
GGTTCTCTCAAGGTGGGCGGAATGGCTGCACAGTCAATGATTTCTCTCTGGTTATATGGTGCCCACTCTG
AATCCAACAGGAGCCGGAGATGTATAACAGACTTGGCCCATTTCTATTCCAAGTCGTCCCCCATAGAGAA
GCTGTTGAATCTCACGCTAGGAAATAGAGGGCTGAGAATCCCCCCAGAGGGAGTGTTAAGTTGCCTTGAG
AGGGTTGATTATGATAATGCATTTGGAAGGTATCTTGCCAACACGTATTCCTCTTACTTGTTCTTCCATG
TAATCACCTTATACATGAACGCCCTAGACTGGGATGAAGAAAAGACCATCCTAGCATTATGGAAAGATTT
AACCTCAGTGGACATCGGGAAGGACTTGGTAAAGTTCAAAGACCAAATATGGGGACTGCTGATCGTGACA
AAGGACTTTGTTTACTCCCAAAGTTCCAATTGTCTTTTTGACAGAAACTACACACTTATGCTAAAAGATC
TTTTCTTGTCTCGCTTCAACTCCTTAATGGTCTTGCTCTCTCCCCCAGAGCCCCGATACTCAGATGACTT
GATATCTCAACTATGCCAGCTGTACATTGCTGGGGATCAAGTCTTGTCTATGTGTGGAAACTCCGGCTAT
GAAGTCATCAAAATATTGGAGCCATATGTCGTGAATAGTTTAGTCCAGAGAGCAGAAAAGTTTAGGCCTC
TCATTCATTCCTTGGGAGACTTTCCTGTATTTATAAAAGACAAGGTAAGTCAACTTGAAGAGACGTTCGG
TCCCTGTGCAAGAAGGTTCTTTAGGGCTCTGGATCAATTCGACAACATACATGACTTGGTTTTTGTGTTT
GGCTGTTACAGGCATTGGGGGCACCCATATATAGATTATCGAAAGGGTCTGTCAAAACTATATGATCAGG
TTCACCTTAAAAAAATGATAGATAAGTCCTACCAGGAGTGCTTAGCAAGCGACCTAGCCAGGAGGATCCT
TAGATGGGGTTTTGATAAGTACTCCAAGTGGTATCTGGATTCAAGATTCCTAGCCCGAGACCACCCCTTG
ACTCCTTATATCAAAACCCAAACATGGCCACCCAAACATATTGTAGACTTGGTGGGGGATACATGGCACA
AGCTCCCGATCACGCAGATCTTTGAGATTCCTGAATCAATGGATCCGTCAGAAATATTGGATGACAAATC
ACATTCTTTCACCAGAACGAGACTAGCTTCTTGGCTGTCAGAAAACCGAGGGGGGCCTGTTCCTAGCGAA
AAAGTTATTATCACGGCCCTGTCTAAGCCGCCTGTCAATCCCCGAGAGTTTCTGAGGTCTATAGACCTCG
GAGGATTGCCAGATGAAGACTTGATAATTGGCCTCAAGCCAAAGGAACGGGAATTGAAGATTGAAGGTCG
ATTCTTTGCTCTAATGTCATGGAATCTAAGATTGTATTTTGTCATCACTGAAAAACTCTTGGCCAACTAC
ATCTTGCCACTTTTTGACGCGCTGACTATGACAGACAACCTGAACAAGGTGTTTAAAAAGCTGATCGACA
GGGTCACCGGGCAAGGGCTTTTGGACTATTCAAGGGTCACATATGCATTTCACCTGGACTATGAAAAGTG
GAACAACCATCAAAGATTAGAGTCAACAGAGGATGTATTTTCTGTCCTAGATCAAGTGTTTGGATTGAAG
AGAGTGTTTTCTAGAACACACGAGTTTTTTCAAAAGGCCTGGATCTATTATTCAGACAGATCAGACCTCA
TCGGGTTACGGGAGGATCAAATATACTGCTTAGATGCGTCCAACGGCCCAACCTGTTGGAATGGCCAGGA
TGGCGGGCTAGAAGGCTTACGGCAGAAGGGCTGGAGTCTAGTCAGCTTATTGATGATAGATAGAGAATCT
CAAATCAGGAACACAAGAACCAAAATACTAGCTCAAGGAGACAACCAGGTTTTATGTCCGACATACATGT
TGTCGCCAGGGCTATCTCAAGAGGGGCTCCTCTATGAATTGGAGAGAATATCAAGGAATGCACTTTCGAT
ATACAGAGCCGTCGAGGAAGGGGCATCTAAGCTAGGGCTGATCATCAAGAAAGAAGAGACCATGTGTAGT
TATGACTTCCTCATCTATGGAAAAACCCCTTTGTTTAGAGGTAACATATTGGTGCCTGAGTCCAAAAGAT
GGGCCAGAGTCTCTTGCGTCTCTAATGACCAAATAGTCAACCTCGCCAATATAATGTCGACAGTGTCCAC
CAATGCGCTAACAGTGGCACAACACTCTCAATCTTTGATCAAACCGATGAGGGATTTTCTGCTCATGTCA
GTACAGGCAGTCTTTCACTACCTGCTATTTAGCCCAATCTTAAAGGGAAGAGTTTACAAGATTCTGAGCG
CTGAAGGGGAGAGCTTTCTCCTAGCCATGTCAAGGATAATCTATCTAGATCCTTCTTTGGGAGGGATATC
TGGAATGTCCCTCGGAAGATTCCATATACGACAGTTCTCAGACCCTGTCTCTGAAGGGTTATCCTTCTGG
AGAGAGATCTGGTTAAGCTCCCAAGAGTCCTGGATTCACGCGTTGTGTCAAGAGGCTGGAAACCCAGATC
TTGGAGAGAGAACACTCGAGAGCTTCACTCGCCTTCTAGAAGATCCGACCACCTTAAATATCAGAGGAGG
GGCCAGTCCTACCATTCTACTCAAGGATGCAATCAGAAAGGCTTTATATGACGAGGTGGACAAGGTGGAA
AATTCAGAGTTTCGAGAGGCAATCCTGTTGTCCAAGACCCATAGAGATAATTTTATACTCTTCTTAATAT
CTGTTGAGCCTCTGTTTCCTCGATTTCTCAGTGAGCTATTCAGTTCGTCTTTTTTGGGAATCCCCGAGTC
AATCATTGGATTGATACAAAACTCCCGAACGATAAGAAGGCAGTTTAGAAAGAGTCTCTCAAAAACTTTA
GAAGAATCCTTCTACAACTCAGAGATCCACGGGATTAGTCGGATGACCCAGACACCTCAGAGGGTTGGGG
GGGTGTGGCCTTGCTCTTCAGAGAGGGCAGATCTACTTAGGGAGATCTCTTGGGGAAGAAAAGTGGTAGG
CACGACAGTTCCTCACCCTTCTGAGATGTTGGGATTACTTCCCAAGTCCTCTATTTCTTGCACTTGTGGA
GCAACAGGAGGAGGCAATCCTAGAGTTTCTGTATCAGTACTCCCGTCCTTTGATCAGTCATTTTTTTCAC
GAGGCCCCCTAAAGGGATACTTGGGCTCGTCCACCTCTATGTCGACCCAGCTATTCCATGCATGGGAAAA
AGTCACTAATGTTCATGTGGTGAAGAGAGCTCTATCGTTAAAAGAATCTATAAACTGGTTCATTACTAGA
GATTCCAACTTGGCTCAAGCTCTAATTAGGAACATTATGTCTCTGACAGGCCCTGATTTCCCTCTAGAGG
AGGCCCCTGTCTTCAAAAGGACGGGGTCAGCCTTGCATAGGTTCAAGTCTGCCAGATACAGCGAAGGAGG
GTATTCTTCTGTCTGCCCGAACCTCCTCTCTCATATTTCTGTTAGTACAGACACCATGTCTGATTTGACC
CAAGACGGGAAGAACTACGATTTCATGTTCCAGCCATTGATGCTTTATGCACAGACATGGACATCAGAGC
TGGTACAGAGAGACACAAGGCTAAGAGACTCTACGTTTCATTGGCACCTCCGATGCAACAGGTGTGTGAG
ACCCATTGACGACGTGACCCTGGAGACCTCTCAGATCTTCGAGTTTCCGGATGTGTCGAAAAGAATATCC
AGAATGGTTTCTGGGGCTGTGCCTCACTTCCAGAGGCTTCCCGATATCCGTCTGAGACCAGGAGATTTTG
AATCTCTAAGCGGTAGAGAAAAGTCTCACCATATCGGATCAGCTCAGGGGCTCTTATACTCAATCTTAGT
GGCAATTCACGACTCAGGATACAATGATGGAACCATCTTCCCTGTCAACATATACGGCAAGGTTTCCCCT
AGAGACTATTTGAGAGGGCTCGCAAGGGGAGTATTGATAGGATCCTCGATTTGCTTCTTGACAAGAATGA
CAAATATCAATATTAATAGACCTCTTGAATTGGTCTCAGGGGTAATCTCATATATTCTCCTGAGGCTAGA
TAACCATCCCTCCTTGTACATAATGCTCAGAGAACCGTCTCTTAGAGGAGAGATATTTTCTATCCCTCAG
AAAATCCCCGCCGCTTATCCAACCACTATGAAAGAAGGCAACAGATCAATCTTGTGTTATCTCCAACATG
TGCTACGCTATGAGCGAGAGATAATCACGGCGTCTCCAGAGAATGACTGGCTATGGATCTTTTCAGACTT
TAGAAGTGCCAAAATGACGTACCTATCCCTCATTACTTACCAGTCTCATCTTCTACTCCAGAGGGTTGAG
AGAAACCTATCTAAGAGTATGAGAGATAACCTGCGACAATTGAGTTCTTTGATGAGGCAGGTGCTGGGCG
GGCACGGAGAAGATACCTTAGAGTCAGACGACAACATTCAACGACTGCTAAAAGACTCTTTACGAAGGAC
AAGATGGGTGGATCAAGAGGTGCGCCATGCAGCTAGAACCATGACTGGAGATTACAGCCCCAACAAGAAG
GTGTCCCGTAAGGTAGGATGTTCAGAATGGGTCTGCTCTGCTCAACAGGTTGCAGTCTCTACCTCAGCAA
ACCCGGCCCCTGTCTCGGAGCTTGACATAAGGGCCCTCTCTAAGAGGTTCCAGAACCCTTTGATCTCGGG
CTTGAGAGTGGTTCAGTGGGCAACCGGTGCTCATTATAAGCTTAAGCCTATTCTAGATGATCTCAATGTT
TTCCCATCTCTCTGCCTTGTAGTTGGGGACGGGTCAGGGGGGATATCAAGGGCAGTCCTCAACATGTTTC
CAGATGCCAAGCTTGTGTTCAACAGTCTTTTAGAGGTGAATGACCTGATGGCTTCCGGAACACATCCACT
GCCTCCTTCAGCAATCATGAGGGGAGGAAATGATATCGTCTCCAGAGTGATAGATCTTGACTCAATCTGG
GAAAAACCGTCCGACTTGAGAAACTTGGCAACCTGGAAATACTTCCAGTCAGTCCAAAAGCAGGTCAACA
TGTCCTATGACCTCATTATTTGCGATGCAGAAGTTACTGACATTGCATCTATCAACCGGATCACCCTGTT
AATGTCCGATTTTGCATTGTCTATAGATGGACCACTCTATTTGGTCTTCAAAACTTATGGGACTATGCTA
GTAAATCCAAACTACAAGGCTATTCAACACCTGTCAAGAGCGTTCCCCTCGGTCACAGGGTTTATCACCC
AAGTAACTTCGTCTTTTTCATCTGAGCTCTACCTCCGATTCTCCAAACGAGGGAAGTTTTTCAGAGATGC
TGAGTACTTGACCTCTTCCACCCTTCGAGAAATGAGCCTTGTGTTATTCAATTGTAGCAGCCCCAAGAGT
GAGATGCAGAGAGCTCGTTCCTTGAACTATCAGGATCTTGTGAGAGGATTTCCTGAAGAAATCATATCAA
ATCCTTACAATGAGATGATCATAACTCTGATTGACAGTGATGTAGAATCTTTTCTAGTCCACAAGATGGT
TGATGATCTTGAGTTACAGAGGGGAACTCTGTCTAAAGTGGCTATCATTATAGCCATCATGATAGTTTTC
TCCAACAGAGTCTTCAACGTTTCCAAACCCCTAACTGACCCCTCGTTCTATCCACCGTCTGATCCCAAAA
TCCTGAGGCACTTCAACATATGTTGCAGTACTATGATGTATCTATCTACTGCTTTAGGTGACGTCCCTAG
CTTCGCAAGACTTCACGACCTGTATAACAGACCTATAACTTATTACTTCAGAAAGCAAGTCATTCGAGGG
AACGTTTATCTATCTTGGAGTTGGTCCAACGACACCTCAGTGTTCAAAAGGGTAGCCTGTAATTCTAGCC
TGAGTCTGTCATCTCACTGGATCAGGTTGATTTACAAGATAGTGAAGACTACCAGACTCGTTGGCAGCAT
CAAGGATCTATCCAGAGAAGTGGAAAGACACCTTCATAGGTACAACAGGTGGATCACCCTAGAGGATATC
AGATCTAGATCATCCCTACTAGACTACAGTTGCCTGTGAACCGGATACTCCTGGAAGCCTGCCCATGCTA
AGACTCTTGTGTGATGTATCTTGAAAAAAACAAGATCCTAAATCTGAACCTTTGGTTGTTTGATTGTTTT
TCTCATTTTTGTTGTTTATTTGTTAAGCGTGGGTCGGCATGGCATCTCCACCTCCTCGCGGTCCGACCTG
GGCATCCGAAGGAGGACGCACGTCCACTCGGATGGCTAAGGGAGAAGGGCGAATTCCAGCACACTGGCGG
CCGTTACTAGTGGATCCGAGCTCGGTACCGAGCTCGGATCCACTAGTCCAGTGTGGTGGAATTCTGCAGA
TATCCAGCACAGTGGCGGCCGCTCGAGTCTAGAGGGCCCGTTTAAACCCGCTGATCAGCCTCGACTGTGC
CTTCTAGTTGCCAGCCATCTGTTGTTTGCCCCTCCCCCGTGCCTTCCTTGACCCTGGAAGGTGCCACTCC
CACTGTCCTTTCCTAATAAAATGAGGAAATTGCATCGCATTGTCTGAGTAGGTGTCATTCTATTCTGGGG
GGTGGGGTGGGGCAGGACAGCAAGGGGGAGGATTGGGAAGACAATAGCAGGCATGCTGGGGATGCGGTGG
GCTCTATGGCTTCTGAGGCGGAAAGAACCAGCTGGGGCTCTAGGGGGTATCCCC
[124 nt withheld, positions 12585-12708]
C
[91 nt withheld, positions 12710-12800]
A
[49 nt withheld, positions 12802-12850]
CCTTTGACGTTGGAGTCCACGTTCTTT
[37 nt withheld, positions 12878-12914]
ACCCTATCTCGGTCTATTCTTTTGATTTATAAGGGATTTTGCCGATTTCGGCCTATTGGTTAAAAAATGA
GCTGATTTAACAAAAATTTAACGCGAATTAATTCTGTGGAATGTGTGTCAGTTAGGGTGTGGAAAGTCCC
CAGGCTCCCCAGCAGGCAGAAGTATGCAAAGCATGCATCTCAATTAGTCAGCAACCAGGTGTGGAAAGTC
CCCAGGCTCCCCAGCAGGCAGAAGTATGCAAAGCATGCATCTCAATTAGTCAGCAACCATAGTCCCGCCC
CTAACTCCGCCCATCCCGCCCCTAACTCCGCCCAGTTCCGCCCATTCTCCGCCCCATGGCTGACTAATTT
TTTTTATTTATGCAGAGGCCGAGGCCGCCTCTGCCTCTGAGCTATTCCAGAAGTAGTGAGGAGGCTTTTT
TGGAGGCCTAGGCTTTTGCAAAAAGCTCCCGGGAGCTTGTATATCCATTTTCGGATCTGATCAGCACGTG
TTGACAATTAATCATCGGCATAGTATATCGGCATAGTATAATACGACAAGGTGAGGAACTAAACCATGGC
CAAGTTGACCAGTGCCGTTCCGGTGCTCACCGCGCGCGACGTCGCCGGAGCGGTCGAGTTCTGGACCGAC
CGGCTCGGGTTCTCCCGGGACTTCGTGGAGGACGACTTCGCCGGTGTGGTCCGGGACGACGTGACCCTGT
TCATCAGCGCGGTCCAGGACCAGGTGGTGCCGGACAACACCCTGGCCTGGGTGTGGGTGCGCGGCCTGGA
CGAGCTGTACGCCGAGTGGTCGGAGGTCGTGTCCACGAACTTCCGGGACGCCTCCGGGCCGGCCATGACC
GAGATCGGCGAGCAGCCGTGGGGGCGGGAGTTCGCCCTGCGCGACCCGGCCGGCAACTGCGTGCACTTCG
TGGCCGAGGAGCAGGACTGACACGTGCTACGAGATTTCGATTCCACCGCCGCCTTCTATGAAAGGTTGGG
CTTCGGAATCGTTTTCCGGGACGCCGGCTGGATGATCCTCCAGCGCGGGGATCTCATGCTGGAGTTCTTC
GCCCACCCCAACTTGTTTATTGCAGCTTATAATGGTTACAAATAAAGCAATAGCATCACAAATTTCACAA
ATAAAGCATTTTTTTCACTGCATTCTAGTTGTGGTTTGTCCAAACTCATCAATGTATCTTATCATGTCTG
TATACCGTCGACCTCTAGCTAGAGCTTGGCGTAATCATGGTCATAGCTGTTTCCTGTGTGAAATTGTTAT
CCGCTCACAATTCCACACAACATACGAGCCGGAAGCATAAAGTGTAAAGCCTGGGGTGCCTAATGAGTGA
GCTAACTCACATTAATTGCGTTGCGCTCACTGCCCGCTTTCCAGTCGGGAAACCTGTCGTGCCAGCTGCA
TTAATGAATCGGCCAACGCGCGGGGAGAGGCGGTTTGCGTATTGGGCGCTCTTCCGCTTCCTCGCTCACT
GACTCGCTGCGCTCGGTCGTTCGGCTGCGGCGAGCGGTATCAGCTCACTCAAAGGCGGTAATACGGTTAT
CCACAGAATCAGGGGATAACGCAGGAAAGAACATGTGAGCAAAAGGCCAGCAAAAGGCCAGGAACCGTAA
AAAGGCCGCGTTGCTGGCGTTTTTCCATAGGCTCCGCCCCCCTGACGAGCATCACAAAAATCGACGCTCA
AGTCAGAGGTGGCGAAACCCGACAGGACTATAAAGATACCAGGCGTTTCCCCCTGGAAGCTCCCTCGTGC
GCTCTCCTGTTCCGACCCTGCCGCTTACCGGATACCTGTCCGCCTTTCTCCCTTCGGGAAGCGTGGCGCT
TTCTCATAGCTCACGCTGTAGGTATCTCAGTTCGGTGTAGGTCGTTCGCTCCAAGCTGGGCTGTGTGCAC
GAACCCCCCGTTCAGCCCGACCGCTGCGCCTTATCCGGTAACTATCGTCTTGAGTCCAACCCGGTAAGAC
ACGACTTATCGCCACTGGCAGCAGCCACTGGTAACAGGATTAGCAGAGCGAGGTATGTAGGCGGTGCTAC
AGAGTTCTTGAAGTGGTGGCCTAACTACGGCTACACTAGAAGAACAGTATTTGGTATCTGCGCTCTGCTG
AAGCCAGTTACCTTCGGAAAAAGAGTTGGTAGCTCTTGATCCGGCAAACAAACCACCGCTGGTAGCGGTG
GTTTTTTTGTTTGCAAGCAGCAGATTACGCGCAGAAAAAAAGCATCTCAAGAAGATCCTTTGATCTTTTC
TACGGGGTCTGACGCTCAGTGGAACGAAAACTCACGTTAAGGGATTTTGGTCATGAGATTATCAAAAAGG
ATCTTCACCTAGATCCTTTTAAATTAAAAATGAAGTTTTAAATCAATCTAAAGTATATATGAGTAAACTT
GGTCTGACAGTTACCAATGCTTAATCAGTGAGGCACCTATCTCAGCGATCTGTCTATTTCGTTCATCCAT
AGTTGCCTGACTCCCCGTCGTGTAGATAACTACGATACGGGAGGGCTTACCATCTGGCCCCAGTGCTGCA
ATGATACCGCGAGACCCACGCTCACCGGCTCCAGATTTATCAGCAATAAACCAGCCAGCCGGAAGGGCCG
AGCGCAGAAGTGGTCCTGCAACTTTATCCGCCTCCATCCAGTCTATTAATTGTTGCCGGGAAGCTAGAGT
AAGTAGTTCGCCAGTTAATAGTTTGCGCAACGTTGTTGCCATTGCTACAGGCATCGTGGTGTCACGCTCG
TCGTTTGGTATGGCTTCATTCAGCTCCGGTTCCCAACGATCAAGGCGAGTTACATGATCCCCCATGTTGT
GCAAAAAAGCGGTTAGCTCCTTCGGTCCTCCGATCGTTGTCAGAAGTAAGTTGGCCGCAGTGTTATCACT
CATGGTTATGGCAGCACTGCATAATTCTCTTACTGTCATGCCATCCGTAAGATGCTTTTCTGTGACTGGT
GAGTACTCAACCAAGTCATTCTGAGAATAGTGTATGCGGCGACCGAGTTGCTCTTGCCCGGCGTCAATAC
GGGATAATACCGCGCCACATAGCAGAACTTTAAAAGTGCTCATCATTGGAAAACGTTCTTCGGGGCGAAA
ACTCTCAAGGATCTTACCGCTGTTGAGATCCAGTTCGATGTAACCCACTCGTGCACCCAACTGATCTTCA
GCATCTTTTACTTTCACCAGCGTTTCTGGGTGAGCAAAAACAGGAAGGCAAAATGCCGCAAAAAAGGGAA
TAAGGGCGACACGGAAATGTTGAATACTCATACTCTTCCTTTTTCAATATTATTGAAGCATTTATCAGGG
TTATTGTCTCATGAGCGGATACATATTTGAATGTATTTAGAAAAATAAACAAATAGGGGTTCCGCGCACA
TTTCCCCGAAAAGTGCCACCTGACGTC
Features (pLannotate 1.2.2; 28 found; start..end, strand, type, name):
     28..80      -  misc_feature   bom (fragment): basis of mobility region from pBR322
    235..614     +  enhancer       CMV enhancer: human cytomegalovirus immediate early enhancer
    615..818     +  promoter       CMV promoter: human cytomegalovirus (CMV) immediate early promoter
    814..847     +  LTR            5' LTR (truncated) (fragment): truncated 5' long terminal repeat (LTR) from HIV-1
    863..881     +  promoter       T7 promoter: promoter for bacteriophage T7 RNA polymerase
    907..932     +  misc_RNA       sTRSV HHRz (fragment): hammerhead ribozyme from the tobacco ringspot virus satellite RNA (Khvorova et al., 2003)
   1018..2367    +  CDS            N: NCAP_RABVS - Experimental evidence at protein level: Swiss-Prot protein existence level 1. Encapsidates the genome in a ratio of one protein N per nine ribonucleotides, protecting it from nucleases. If expressed without protein P it binds non-specifically RNA and therefore can bind it's own mRNA. Interaction with protein P abolishes any non-specific RNA binding, and prevents phosphorylation. The soluble N-P complex encapsidates specifically the genomic RNA, with protein N protecting the genome like a pearl necklace. The encapsidated genomic RNA is termed the nucleocapsid (NC) and serves as tem
   2461..3351    +  CDS            P: PHOSP_RABVS - Experimental evidence at protein level: Swiss-Prot protein existence level 1. Non catalytic polymerase cofactor and regulatory protein that plays a role in viral transcription and replication. Stabilizes the RNA polymerase L to the N-RNA template and binds the soluble protein N, preventing it from encapsidating non-genomic RNA. Also inhibits host IFN-alpha and IFN-beta signaling by binding and retaining phosphorylated STAT1 in the cytoplasm or by inhibiting the DNA binding of STAT1 in the nucleus. Might be involved, through interaction with host dynein, in intracellular microtubu
   3446..4051    +  CDS            M: MATRX_RABVS - Experimental evidence at protein level: Swiss-Prot protein existence level 1. Plays a major role in assembly, budding and uncoating of virion after membrane fusion (PubMed:33208464). Completely covers the ribonucleoprotein coil and keep it in condensed bullet-shaped form. Inhibits viral transcription and stimulates replication. Plays a major role in early induction of TRAIL-mediated apoptosis in infected neurons (PubMed:12771432, PubMed:9847327). From Rabies virus (strain SAD B19) (RABV).
   4279..4656    +  CDS            H2B: human histone H2B; HIST1H2BJ
   4711..5418    +  CDS            mCherry: mCherry is a basic (constitutively fluorescent) red fluorescent protein published in 2004, derived from Discosoma sp.. It is reported to be a very rapidly-maturing monomer with low acid sensitivity.
   5556..11936   +  CDS            L: L_RABVS - Experimental evidence at protein level: Swiss-Prot protein existence level 1. RNA-directed RNA polymerase that catalyzes the replication of viral genomic RNA. The template is composed of the viral RNA tightly encapsidated by the nucleoprotein (N). The replicase mode is dependent on intracellular N protein concentration. In this mode, the polymerase replicates the whole viral genome without recognizing transcriptional signals, and the replicated genome is not caped or polyadenylated. From Rabies virus (strain SAD B19) (RABV).
  12068..12160   +  ncRNA          HDV ribozyme: Accession: RF00094 - Hepatitis delta virus ribozyme
  12315..12539   +  polyA_signal   bGH poly(A) signal: bovine growth hormone polyadenylation signal
  12543..12564   +  promoter       SV40 promoter (fragment): SV40 enhancer and early promoter
  12585..13013   +  rep_origin     f1 ori (sequence partly withheld): f1 bacteriophage origin of replication; arrow indicates direction of (+) strand synthesis
  13027..13356   +  promoter       SV40 promoter: SV40 enhancer and early promoter
  13404..13451   +  promoter       EM7 promoter: synthetic bacterial promoter&nbsp
  13470..13844   +  CDS            BleoR: antibiotic-binding protein; Sh ble from Streptoalloteichus hindustanus; confers resistance to bleomycin, phleomycin, and Zeocin™
  13854..13979   +  CDS            ble (fragment): BLE_KLEPN - Experimental evidence at protein level: Swiss-Prot protein existence level 1. Binding protein with a strong affinity to the bleomycin family of antibiotics. Binds to CL990; an antimitotic-antibiotic compound. From Klebsiella pneumoniae.
  13974..14095   +  polyA_signal   SV40 poly(A) signal: SV40 polyadenylation signal
  14166..14188   -  protein_bind   lac operator (fragment): The lac repressor binds to the lac operator to inhibit transcription in E. coli. This inhibition can be relieved by adding lactose or isopropyl-β-D-thiogalactopyranoside (IPTG). lac repressor encoded by lacI
  14192..14222   -  promoter       lac promoter: promoter for the E. coli lac operon
  14237..14258   -  protein_bind   CAP binding site: CAP binding activates transcription in the presence of cAMP. E. coli catabolite activator protein
  14271..14363   -  CDS            lacI (fragment): lac repressor; lacI; The lac repressor binds to the lac operator to inhibit transcription in E. coli. This inhibition can be relieved by adding lactose or isopropyl-β-D-thiogalactopyranoside (IPTG).
  14546..15134   -  rep_origin     ori: high-copy-number ColE1/pMB1/pBR322/pUC origin of replication
  15305..16165   -  CDS            AmpR: β-lactamase; bla; confers resistance to ampicillin, carbenicillin, and related antibiotics
  16166..16270   -  promoter       AmpR promoter: bla
