[The description below was written by a language model from this plasmid's Addgene catalogue record and pLannotate feature annotations shown in this document.]
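Description:
pSAD-dG-F3-H2B-mCherry is a 16.3 kb rabies virus genome plasmid built on the pSAD-F3 backbone. It carries a cDNA copy of the SAD B19 strain genome in which the glycoprotein (G) gene has been deleted and replaced by a nuclear red reporter. It is propagated in E. coli through a high-copy ColE1/pUC-type origin with ampicillin selection. The backbone also contains an f1 origin and a bleomycin/Zeocin resistance cassette driven by SV40 and EM7 promoters, with an SV40 polyadenylation signal.

The viral cDNA sits downstream of a CMV enhancer/promoter and a T7 promoter, so the full-length genomic RNA can be transcribed in mammalian cells. It is flanked by a hammerhead ribozyme upstream and a hepatitis delta virus ribozyme downstream, followed by a bGH poly(A) signal. Self-cleavage by the two ribozymes trims the transcript to the precise genome termini needed for encapsidation and replication. The annotated open reading frames run in the order N, P, M, H2B-mCherry and L. The 1,143 bp insert, a fusion of human histone H2B to mCherry, therefore occupies the position between M and L where G normally lies, and it is expressed as a viral transcription unit.

Because G is absent, virus recovered from this plasmid cannot spread between cells unless glycoprotein is provided in trans; this property underlies monosynaptic retrograde tracing of neuronal circuits. The histone fusion confines the fluorescence to the nucleus of infected cells. The associated publication concerns single-cell transcriptomic classification of rabies-infected cortical neurons, a setting in which nuclear labelling would help identify infected cells or nuclei, although the record does not describe the workflow itself.
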