Addgene plasmid #206007: pSAD-dG-F3-H2B-mCherry
Purpose: G-Deleted Rabies vector expressing H2B-mCherry
Depositing lab: Edward Callaway. Depositing organization: Salk Institute for Biological Studies. Publication: Single-cell transcriptomic classification of rabies-infected cortical neurons. Patino M, Lagos WN, Patne NS, Tasic B, Zeng H, Callaway EM. Proc Natl Acad Sci U S A. 2022 May 31;119(22):e2203677119. doi: 10.1073/pnas.2203677119. Epub 2022 May 24. PubMed 35609197.
Backbone
  Vector backbone: pSAD-F3
  Vector type: Mammalian Expression ; Rabies virus
Growth in bacteria
  Bacterial resistance: Ampicillin, 100 μg/mL
  Growth temperature: 37°C
  Growth strain: DH5alpha
  Copy number: Unknown
Gene/Insert
  Gene/Insert name: H2B-mCherry
  Insert size (bp): 1143
  Tag / fusion protein: mCherry
Terms and licenses: Academic/Nonprofit Terms; Industry Terms: Not Available to Industry
How to cite: pSAD-dG-F3-H2B-mCherry was a gift from Edward Callaway (Addgene plasmid # 206007 ; http://n2t.net/addgene:206007 ; RRID:Addgene_206007)
